>Addgene plasmid #38046 | MSCV-N E4orf4 | depositor partial sequence | sequence record 47896 | Tag and insert
GATGACGATGACAAGCTCGATGGAGGATACCCATACGATGTTCCAGATTACGCTGCTCGAGGTTATCAAA
CAAGTTTGTACAAAAAAGTTGGCATGGTTCTTCCAGCTCTTCCCGCTCCTCCCGTGTGTGACTCGCAGAA
CGAATGTGTAGGTTGGCTGGGTGTGGCTTATTCTGCGGTGGTGGATGTTATCAGGGCAGCGGCGCATGAA
GGAGTTTACATAGAACCCGAAGCCAGGGGGCGCCTGGATGCTTTGAGAGAGTGGATATACTACAACTACT
ACACAGAGCGATCTAAGCGGCGAGACCGGAGACGCAGATCTGTTTGTCACGCCCGCACCTGGTTTTGCTT
CAGGAAATATGACTACGTCCGGCGTTCCATTTGGCATGACACTACGACCAACACGATCTCGGTTGTCTCG
GCGCACTCCGTACAGTCAACTTTCTTGTACAAAGTGGTTCGATAACGAATTCCGCC
