>Addgene plasmid #38046 | MSCV-N E4orf4 | addgene partial sequence | sequence record 50763 | pLXSN-5
CTCACTCCTTCTCTAGGCGCCGGAATTAGATCTGCCACCATGGACTACAAGGATGACGATGACAAGCTCG
ATGGAGGATACCCATACGATGTTCCAGATTACGCTGCTCGAGGTTATCAAACAAGTTTGTACAAAAAAGT
TGGCATGGTTCTTCCAGCTCTTCCCGCTCCTCCCGTGTGTGACTCGCAGAACGAATGTGTAGGTTGGCTG
GGTGTGGCTTATTCTGCGGTGGTGGATGTTATCAGGGCAGCGGCGCATGAAGGAGTTTACATAGAACCCG
AAGCCAGGGGGCGCCTGGATGCTTTGAGAGAGTGGATATACTACAACTACTACACAGAGCGATCTAAGCG
GCGAGACCGGAGACGCAGATCTGTTTGTCACGCCCGCACCTGGTTTTGCTTCAGGAAATATGACTACGTC
CGGCGTTCCATTTGGCATGACACTACGACCAACACGATCTCGGTTGTCTCGGCGCACTCCGTACAGTCAA
CTTTCTTGTACAAAGTGGTTCGATAACGAATTCCGCCCCCCCCCC
