[The description below was written by a language model from this plasmid's Addgene catalogue record.]
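Description:
MSCV-N E4orf4 is a retroviral mammalian expression plasmid built on the MSCV-N FLAGHA backbone, a murine stem cell virus-type vector. It is propagated in E. coli as a low-copy plasmid under ampicillin selection, and it carries a puromycin marker for selecting transduced or transfected mammalian cells. No feature table accompanies the record, so the LTRs, packaging signal and bacterial origin expected of an MSCV vector are not individually documented. The listed sizes are unusual because the total vector (about 7.0 kb) is smaller than the empty backbone (about 8.2 kb). This would be consistent with Gateway recombination replacing a larger destination cassette with the short insert, though the record does not say so.

The payload is the 342 bp E4 orf4 open reading frame of human adenovirus 5, introduced by Gateway cloning. It sits in frame behind backbone-encoded N-terminal Flag and HA epitope tags, which allow detection and tandem affinity purification of the protein. The depositor notes that the recombination left vector-derived nucleotides in frame at the 3' end of the insert, so the translated protein has a few extra residues at its C-terminus. The promoter field reads "PKG". In MSCV vectors of this kind a PGK promoter usually drives the puromycin gene while the 5' LTR drives the insert, but the record does not resolve which arrangement applies here.

The construct belongs to a collection of tagged tumour virus proteins made for a systematic study of how viral proteins perturb host cell networks. It is suited to stable expression of tagged E4orf4 in mammalian cells for interaction and downstream profiling experiments.
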