Addgene plasmid #38046: MSCV-N E4orf4
Depositing lab: Karl Munger. Depositing organization: Brigham and Women's Hospital. Publication: Interpreting cancer genomes using systematic host network perturbations by tumour virus proteins. Rozenblatt-Rosen O, Deo RC, Padi M, Adelmant G, Calderwood MA, Rolland T, Grace M, Dricot A, Askenazi M, Tavares M, Pevzner SJ, Abderazzaq F, Byrdsong D, Carvunis AR, Chen AA, Cheng J, Correll M, Duarte M, Fan C, Feltkamp MC, Ficarro SB, Franchi R, Garg BK, Gulbahce N, Hao T, Holthaus AM, James R, Korkhin A, Litovchick L, Mar JC, Pak TR, Rabello S, Rubio R, Shen Y, Singh S, Spangle JM, Tasan M, Wanamaker S, Webber JT, Roecklein-Canfield J, Johannsen E, Barabasi AL, Beroukhim R, Kieff E, Cusick ME, Hill DE, Munger K, Marto JA, Quackenbush J, Roth FP, DeCaprio JA, Vidal M. Nature. 2012 Jul 26;487(7408):491-5. 10.1038/nature11288 PubMed 22810586.
Backbone
  Vector backbone: MSCV-N FLAGHA
  Backbone size w/o insert (bp): 8162
  Total vector size (bp): 7004
  Vector type: Mammalian Expression, Retroviral
  Selectable markers: Puromycin
Growth in bacteria
  Bacterial resistance: Ampicillin, 100 μg/mL
  Growth temperature: 37°C
  Growth strain: DH5alpha
  Copy number: Low Copy
Gene/Insert
  Gene/Insert name: E4 orf4 (alt names: E4 orf 4; HAdV5 E4 orf4)
  Species: Human adenovirus 5
  Insert size (bp): 342
  GenBank ID: AP_000229.1 AAW65532.1
  Promoter: PKG
  Tag / fusion protein: Flag (N terminal on backbone); HA (N terminal on backbone)
  Cloning method: Gateway Cloning
  Sequencing primers: 5′ LXSN 5'; 3′ MSCV-N seq. rev
Resource information
  A portion of this plasmid was derived from a plasmid made by: M. Vidal lab
Terms and licenses: Academic/Nonprofit Terms; Industry Terms: Not Available to Industry
Depositor comments: Note that the Gateway cloning reaction has left several vector-based nucleotides in frame with the 3' end of the insert, adding several amino acid residues [STFLYKVVR] fused to the C-terminus of translated protein.
How to cite: MSCV-N E4orf4 was a gift from Karl Munger (Addgene plasmid # 38046 ; http://n2t.net/addgene:38046 ; RRID:Addgene_38046)
